Addgene plasmid #120662: Smp_112090-Cd4-bio-His
Purpose: Expression of recombinant S. mansoni protein
Depositing lab: Gavin Wright. Depositing organization: Wellcome Sanger Institute. Publication: A library of cell-surface and secreted proteins from Schistosoma mansoni identifies early serological markers of infection. Cécile Crosnier, Anna V. Protasio, Gabriel Rinaldi, Shona Wilson, Matthew Berriman, Gavin J. Wright. bioRXiv 10.1101/593616.
Backbone
  Vector backbone: pTT3
  Backbone manufacturer: Yves Durocher, NRC
  Backbone size w/o insert (bp): 6686
  Vector type: Mammalian Expression
Growth in bacteria
  Bacterial resistance: Ampicillin, 100 μg/mL
  Growth temperature: 37°C
  Growth strain: DH5alpha
  Copy number: High Copy
Gene/Insert
  Gene/Insert name: Smp_112090
  Species: Schistosoma mansoni
  Insert size (bp): 736
  Entrez Gene: Smp_112090 (a.k.a. Smp_112090)
  Promoter: CMV
  Tag / fusion protein: ratCd4(d3+4)-bio-6His (C terminal on backbone)
  Cloning method: Restriction Enzyme; 5′ cloning site NotI (not destroyed); 3′ cloning site AscI (not destroyed)
Terms and licenses: Academic/Nonprofit Terms; Industry Terms: Not Available to Industry
How to cite: Smp_112090-Cd4-bio-His was a gift from Gavin Wright (Addgene plasmid # 120662 ; http://n2t.net/addgene:120662 ; RRID:Addgene_120662)
