[The description below was written by a language model from this plasmid's Addgene catalogue record and pLannotate feature annotations shown in this document.]
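Description:
Smp_112090-Cd4-bio-His is a mammalian expression plasmid built on the pTT3 backbone for producing a recombinant, secreted form of a Schistosoma mansoni protein. It is propagated in E. coli through a high-copy ColE1/pUC-type origin with ampicillin selection (AmpR, β-lactamase). The backbone also carries a fragment of the Epstein-Barr virus oriP, which supports episomal maintenance in cells expressing EBNA1 and so favours high-yield transient expression. No mammalian selection marker is annotated.

Transcription is driven by the CMV immediate-early enhancer and promoter, which span the numbering origin of the circular map. They are followed by adenovirus-derived leader, splice and chimeric intron sequences that enhance mRNA processing; the short reverse-strand "PTP" annotation in this region is probably just a homology hit to this adenoviral sequence rather than an expressed gene. A mouse immunoglobulin heavy chain signal sequence fragment precedes the insert, consistent with routing the product into the secretory pathway. The roughly 736 bp Smp_112090 insert, cloned between retained NotI and AscI sites, matches the S. mansoni cercarial elastase, a protease that helps larvae penetrate elastin-rich host tissue. It is fused at its C terminus to rat Cd4 domains 3 and 4, then, according to the catalogue entry, a biotinylation sequence and a 6xHis tag. These last two elements are not individually annotated in the feature table. A rabbit β-globin polyadenylation signal terminates the transcript.

The tag arrangement typically allows His-based purification and capture of the biotinylated protein on streptavidin surfaces. The plasmid belongs to a library of S. mansoni cell-surface and secreted proteins used to identify early serological markers of infection.
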