Features (pLannotate 1.2.2; 19 found; start..end, strand, type, name):
      2..201     +  promoter       CMV promoter: human cytomegalovirus (CMV) immediate early promoter
    269..307     +  misc_feature   Ad SA (fragment): adenovirus major late transcript splice acceptor (Friedrich and Soriano, 1991)
    340..549     -  CDS            PTP (fragment): TERM_ADE02 - Experimental evidence at protein level: Swiss-Prot protein existence level 1. Protein covalently bound to the viral DNA that acts as a primer for viral genomic replication by DNA strand displacement. Assembles on the viral origin of replication in an initiation complex with viral polymerase, DBP, host NFIA and host POU2F1/OCT1. During initiation, the polymerase covalently couples the first dCTP with Ser- 580 of pTP. The terminal protein stimulates the template activity over 20 fold compared to protein-free templates. Neo-synthesized viral genomes are linked to two preterminal prot
    580..669     +  intron         chimeric intron (fragment): chimera between introns from adenovirus and immunoglobulin heavy chain genes
    688..734     +  CDS            IgH signal sequence (fragment): signal sequence from the mouse immunoglobulin heavy chain variable region
    814..1548    +  CDS            CERC_SCHMA (fragment): Experimental evidence at transcript level: Swiss-Prot protein existence level 2. This protease cleaves elastin and thus facilitates penetration of schistosome parasite larvae through elastin-rich tissue of the host. From Schistosoma mansoni (Blood fluke).
   1540..2109    +  CDS            Cd4 (fragment): CD4_RAT - Experimental evidence at protein level: Swiss-Prot protein existence level 1. Integral membrane glycoprotein that plays an essential role in the immune response and serves multiple functions in responses against both external and internal offenses. In T-cells, functions primarily as a coreceptor for MHC class II molecule:peptide complex. The antigens presented by class II peptides are derived from extracellular proteins while class I peptides are derived from cytosolic proteins. Interacts simultaneously with the T-cell receptor (TCR) and the MHC class II presented by antigen presenti
   2269..2324    +  polyA_signal   β-globin poly(A) signal: rabbit β-globin polyadenylation signal (Gil and Proudfoot, 1987)
   2838..4519    -  rep_origin     oriP (fragment): Epstein-Barr virus oriP replication origin (Yates et al., 2000)
   4646..4750    +  promoter       AmpR promoter: bla
   4751..5611    +  CDS            AmpR: β-lactamase; bla; confers resistance to ampicillin, carbenicillin, and related antibiotics
   5782..6370    +  rep_origin     ori: high-copy-number ColE1/pMB1/pBR322/pUC origin of replication
   6553..6645    +  CDS            lacI (fragment): lac repressor; lacI; The lac repressor binds to the lac operator to inhibit transcription in E. coli. This inhibition can be relieved by adding lactose or isopropyl-β-D-thiogalactopyranoside (IPTG).
   6658..6679    +  protein_bind   CAP binding site: CAP binding activates transcription in the presence of cAMP. E. coli catabolite activator protein
   6694..6724    +  promoter       lac promoter: promoter for the E. coli lac operon
   6732..6748    +  protein_bind   lac operator: The lac repressor binds to the lac operator to inhibit transcription in E. coli. This inhibition can be relieved by adding lactose or isopropyl-β-D-thiogalactopyranoside (IPTG). lac repressor encoded by lacI
   6818..6834    +  promoter       tet promoter (fragment): E. coli promoter for tetracycline efflux protein gene
   6844..6869    -  CDS            bla(M) (fragment): β-lactamase lacking the signal sequence; bla(M); allows cytosolic expression of β-lactamase
   7043..7422    +  enhancer       CMV enhancer: human cytomegalovirus immediate early enhancer
>Addgene plasmid #120662 | Smp_112090-Cd4-bio-His | addgene full sequence | sequence record 234496 | Addgene NGS Result
GTGATGCGGTTTTGGCAGTACACCAATGGGCGTGGATAGCGGTTTGACTCACGGGGATTTCCAAGTCTCC
ACCCCATTGACGTCAATGGGAGTTTGTTTTGGCACCAAAATCAACGGGACTTTCCAAAATGTCGTAATAA
CCCCGCCCCGTTGACGCAAATGGGCGGTAGGCGTGTACGGTGGGAGGTCTATATAAGCAGAGCTCGTTTA
GTGAACCGTCAGATCCTCACTCTCTTCCGCATCGCTGTCTGCGAGGGCCAGCTGTTGGGCTCGCGGTTGA
GGACAAACTCTTCGCGGTCTTTCCAGTACTCTTGGATCGGAAACCCGTCGGCCTCCGAACGGTACTCCGC
CACCGAGGGACCTGAGCGAGTCCGCATCGACCGGATCGGAAAACCTCTCGAGAAAGGCGTCTAACCAGTC
ACAGTCGCAAGGTAGGCTGAGCACCGTGGCGGGCGGCAGCGGGTGGCGGTCGGGGTTGTTTCTGGCGGAG
GTGCTGCTGATGATGTAATTAAAGTAGGCGGTCTTGAGACGGCGGATGGTCGAGGTGAGGTGTGGCAGGC
TTGAGATCCAGCTGTTGGGGTGAGTACTCCCTCTCAAAAGCGGGCATTACTTCTGCGCTAAGATTGTCAG
TTTCCAAAAACGAGGAGGATTTGATATTCACCTGGCCCGATCTGGCCATACACTTGAGTGACAATGACAT
CCACTTTGCCTTTCTCTCCACAGGTGTCCACTCCCAGGTCCAAGTTTGCCACCATGGAGTTTCAGACCCA
GGTACTCATGTCCCTGCTGCTCTGCATGTCTGGTGCGGCCGCCTTTGAGAGAGCCTCTACCTGGCTCGTG
CGGAAGGGCGAGCCCGTGCAGGACCGGACCGAGTTCCCCTATATCGCCTTCGTGCGGACCGAGCGGACCA
TGTGCACCGGCAGCCTGGTGTCCACCAGAGCCGTGCTGACAGCCGGCCACTGCGTGTGCAGCCCCATGCC
TGTGGTCCAGGTGTCCTTCCTGACCCTGCGGAACGGCGACCAGCAGGGCATCCACCACCAGCCCTCTGGC
GTGAAGGTGGCCCCCGAGTACATGCCCAGCTGCACCGCCAGCCGGCAGCGGCGGAGAATCAGACAGACCC
TGAGCGGCTTCGATATCGCCACCGTGATGCTGGCCCAGATGGTCAACCTGCAGAGCGGCATCAGAGTGAT
CAGCCTGCCCCAGGCCAGCGACATCCCCACCCCTGGCACCGACGTGTTCATCGTGGGCTACGGCCGGGAC
GACAACGACCGGGACCCATCTAGACGGGCTGGCGGCATCCTGAAGAAAGGCAGAGCCACAGTGATGGAAT
GCAAGCACAGCACCACCGGCAACCCCATCTGCGTGCAGGCCGCCTACGTGTTCGGCCAGATCACCGCCCC
TGGCGACTCTGGCGGCCCTCTGCTGAGATCTCCTCAGGGCCCTGTGCTGGGCGTGGTGTCTCACGGCGTG
ACCCTGAGCAACCGGCTGGACGTGCTGGTGGAATACGCCAGCGTGGCCCGGATGCTGGGCTTCGTGTCCA
GCAACATTGGCGCGCCGTCGACCTCCATCACGGCCTATAAGAGTGAGGGGGAGTCAGCGGAGTTCTCCTT
CCCACTCAACCTTGGAGAGGAAAGCCTGCAGGGAGAGTTGAGATGGAAGGCAGAGAAGGCTCCTTCTTCC
CAGTCCTGGATCACCTTCTCCCTAAAGAACCAAAAGGTGTCTGTGCAGAAGTCTACTAGCAACCCCAAGT
TCCAGCTGTCCGAAACGCTCCCACTCACCCTTCAGATACCCCAGGTCTCCCTTCAGTTTGCTGGTTCTGG
CAACCTGACCCTGACTCTGGACAGAGGGATACTGTATCAGGAAGTGAACCTGGTGGTGATGAAAGTGACT
CAGCCCGACAGCAACACTTTGACCTGTGAGGTGATGGGACCCACCTCACCCAAGATGAGACTGATCTTGA
AGCAGGAGAATCAGGAGGCCAGGGTCTCCAGGCAGGAGAAAGTGATTCAAGTGCAGGCCCCTGAAGCAGG
GGTGTGGCAATGTCTACTGAGTGAAGGTGAAGAGGTCAAGATGGACTCCAAGATCCAGGTTTTATCCAAA
GGGTTGAATTCCGGCAGCCTGCACCACATCCTGGACGCCCAGAAGATGCTGTGGAACCACAGGGACAGGA
ACCTGCCTCCTCTGGCCCCTCTGGGCCCCCACCACCATCACCACCATTGAGTCTAGACACGTGATTAATT
AAGGATCCCCCGACCTCGACCTCTGGCTAATAAAGGAAATTTATTTTCATTGCAATAGTGTGTTGGAATT
TTTTGTGTCTCTCACTCGGAAGGACATATGGGAGGGCAAATCATTTGGTCGAGATCCCTCGGAGATCTCT
AGCTAGAGGATCGATCCCCGCCCCGGACGAACTAAACCTGACTACGACATCTCTGCCCCTTCTTCGCGGG
GCAGTGCATGTAATCCCTTCAGTTGGTTGGTACAACTTGCCAACTGGGCCCTGTTCCACATGTGACACGG
GGGGGGACCAAACACAAAGGGGTTCTCTGACTGTAGTTGACATCCTTATAAATGGATGTGCACATTTGCC
AACACTGAGTGGCTTTCATCCTGGAGCAGACTTTGCAGTCTGTGGACTGCAACACAACATTGCCTTTATG
TGTAACTCTTGGCTGAAGCTCTTACACCAATGCTGGGGGACATGTACCTCCCAGGGGCCCAGGAAGACTA
CGGGAGGCTACACCAACGTCAATCAGAGGGGCCTGTGTAGCTACCGATAAGCGGACCCTCAAGAGGGCAT
TAGCAATAGTGTTTATAAGGCCCCCTTGTTAACCCTAAACGGGTAGCATATGCTTCCCGGGTAGTAGTAT
ATACTATCCAGACTAACCCTAATTCAATAGCATATGTTACCCAACGGGAAGCATATGCTATCGAATTAGG
GTTAGTAAAAGGGTCCTAAGGAACAGCGATATCTCCCACCCCATGAGCTGTCACGGTTTTATTTACATGG
GGTCAGGATTCCACGAGGGTAGTGAACCATTTTAGTCACAAGGGCAGTGGCTGAAGATCAAGGAGCGGGC
AGTGAACTCTCCTGAATCTTCGCCTGCTTCTTCATTCTCCTTCGTTTAGCTAATAGAATAACTGCTGAGT
TGTGAACAGTAAGGTGTATGTGAGGTGCTCGAAAACAAGGTTTCAGGTGACGCCCCCAGAATAAAATTTG
GACGGGGGGTTCAGTGGTGGCATTGTGCTATGACACCAATATAACCCTCACAAACCCCTTGGGCAATAAA
TACTAGTGTAGGAATGAAACATTCTGAATATCTTTAACAATAGAAATCCATGGGGTGGGGACAAGCCGTA
AAGACTGGATGTCCATCTCACACGAATTTATGGCTATGGGCAACACATAATCCTAGTGCAATATGATACT
GGGGTTATTAAGATGTGTCCCAGGCAGGGACCAAGACAGGTGAACCATGTTGTTACACTCTATTTGTAAC
AAGGGGAAAGAGAGTGGACGCCGACAGCAGCGGACTCCACTGGTTGTCTCTAACACCCCCGAAAATTAAA
CGGGGCTCCACGCCAATGGGGCCCATAAACAAAGACAAGTGGCCACTCTTTTTTTTGAAATTGTGGAGTG
GGGGCACGCGTCAGCCCCCACACGCCGCCCTGCGGTTTTGGACTGTAAAATAAGGGTGTAATAACTTGGC
TGATTGTAACCCCGCTAACCACTGCGGTCAAACCACTTGCCCACAAAACCACTAATGGCACCCCGGGGAA
TACCTGCATAAGTAGGTGGGCGGGCCAAGATAGGGGCGCGATTGCTGCGATCTGGAGGACAAATTACACA
CACTTGCGCCTGAGCGCCAAGCACAGGGTTGTTGGTCCTCATATTCACGAGGTCGCTGAGAGCACGGTGG
GCTAATGTTGCCATGGGTAGCATATACTACCCAAATATCTGGATAGCATATGCTATCCTAATCTATATCT
GGGTAGCATAGGCTATCCTAATCTATATCTGGGTAGCATATGCTATCCTAATCTATATCTGGGTAGTATA
TGCTATCCTAATTTATATCTGGGTAGCATAGGCTATCCTAATCTATATCTGGGTAGCATATGCTATCCTA
ATCTATATCTGGGTAGTATATGCTATCCTAATCTGTATCCGGGTAGCATATGCTATCCTAATAGAGATTA
GGGTAGTATATGCTATCCTAATTTATATCTGGGTAGCATATACTACCCAAATATCTGGATAGCATATGCT
ATCCTAATCTATATCTGGGTAGCATATGCTATCCTAATCTATATCTGGGTAGCATAGGCTATCCTAATCT
ATATCTGGGTAGCATATGCTATCCTAATCTATATCTGGGTAGTATATGCTATCCTAATTTATATCTGGGT
AGCATAGGCTATCCTAATCTATATCTGGGTAGCATATGCTATCCTAATCTATATCTGGGTAGTATATGCT
ATCCTAATCTGTATCCGGGTAGCATATGCTATCCTCATGATAAGCTGTCAAACATGAGAATTTTCTTGAA
GACGAAAGGGCCTCGTGATACGCCTATTTTTATAGGTTAATGTCATGATAATAATGGTTTCTTAGACGTC
AGGTGGCACTTTTCGGGGAAATGTGCGCGGAACCCCTATTTGTTTATTTTTCTAAATACATTCAAATATG
TATCCGCTCATGAGACAATAACCCTGATAAATGCTTCAATAATATTGAAAAAGGAAGAGTATGAGTATTC
AACATTTCCGTGTCGCCCTTATTCCCTTTTTTGCGGCATTTTGCCTTCCTGTTTTTGCTCACCCAGAAAC
GCTGGTGAAAGTAAAAGATGCTGAAGATCAGTTGGGTGCACGAGTGGGTTACATCGAACTGGATCTCAAC
AGCGGTAAGATCCTTGAGAGTTTTCGCCCCGAAGAACGTTTTCCAATGATGAGCACTTTTAAAGTTCTGC
TATGTGGCGCGGTATTATCCCGTGTTGACGCCGGGCAAGAGCAACTCGGTCGCCGCATACACTATTCTCA
GAATGACTTGGTTGAGTACTCACCAGTCACAGAAAAGCATCTTACGGATGGCATGACAGTAAGAGAATTA
TGCAGTGCTGCCATAACCATGAGTGATAACACTGCGGCCAACTTACTTCTGACAACGATCGGAGGACCGA
AGGAGCTAACCGCTTTTTTGCACAACATGGGGGATCATGTAACTCGCCTTGATCGTTGGGAACCGGAGCT
GAATGAAGCCATACCAAACGACGAGCGTGACACCACGATGCCTGCAGCAATGGCAACAACGTTGCGCAAA
CTATTAACTGGCGAACTACTTACTCTAGCTTCCCGGCAACAATTAATAGACTGGATGGAGGCGGATAAAG
TTGCAGGACCACTTCTGCGCTCGGCCCTTCCGGCTGGCTGGTTTATTGCTGATAAATCTGGAGCCGGTGA
GCGTGGGTCTCGCGGTATCATTGCAGCACTGGGGCCAGATGGTAAGCCCTCCCGTATCGTAGTTATCTAC
ACGACGGGGAGTCAGGCAACTATGGATGAACGAAATAGACAGATCGCTGAGATAGGTGCCTCACTGATTA
AGCATTGGTAACTGTCAGACCAAGTTTACTCATATATACTTTAGATTGATTTAAAACTTCATTTTTAATT
TAAAAGGATCTAGGTGAAGATCCTTTTTGATAATCTCATGACCAAAATCCCTTAACGTGAGTTTTCGTTC
CACTGAGCGTCAGACCCCGTAGAAAAGATCAAAGGATCTTCTTGAGATCCTTTTTTTCTGCGCGTAATCT
GCTGCTTGCAAACAAAAAAACCACCGCTACCAGCGGTGGTTTGTTTGCCGGATCAAGAGCTACCAACTCT
TTTTCCGAAGGTAACTGGCTTCAGCAGAGCGCAGATACCAAATACTGTTCTTCTAGTGTAGCCGTAGTTA
GGCCACCACTTCAAGAACTCTGTAGCACCGCCTACATACCTCGCTCTGCTAATCCTGTTACCAGTGGCTG
CTGCCAGTGGCGATAAGTCGTGTCTTACCGGGTTGGACTCAAGACGATAGTTACCGGATAAGGCGCAGCG
GTCGGGCTGAACGGGGGGTTCGTGCACACAGCCCAGCTTGGAGCGAACGACCTACACCGAACTGAGATAC
CTACAGCGTGAGCTATGAGAAAGCGCCACGCTTCCCGAAGGGAGAAAGGCGGACAGGTATCCGGTAAGCG
GCAGGGTCGGAACAGGAGAGCGCACGAGGGAGCTTCCAGGGGGAAACGCCTGGTATCTTTATAGTCCTGT
CGGGTTTCGCCACCTCTGACTTGAGCGTCGATTTTTGTGATGCTCGTCAGGGGGGCGGAGCCTATGGAAA
AACGCCAGCAACGCGGCCTTTTTACGGTTCCTGGCCTTTTGCTGGCCTTTTGCTCACATGTTCTTTCCTG
CGTTATCCCCTGATTCTGTGGATAACCGTATTACCGCCTTTGAGTGAGCTGATACCGCTCGCCGCAGCCG
AACGACCGAGCGCAGCGAGTCAGTGAGCGAGGAAGCGGAAGAGCGCCCAATACGCAAACCGCCTCTCCCC
GCGCGTTGGCCGATTCATTAATGCAGCTGGCACGACAGGTTTCCCGACTGGAAAGCGGGCAGTGAGCGCA
ACGCAATTAATGTGAGTTAGCTCACTCATTAGGCACCCCAGGCTTTACACTTTATGCTTCCGGCTCGTAT
GTTGTGTGGAATTGTGAGCGGATAACAATTTCACACAGGAAACAGCTATGACCATGATTACGCCAAGCTC
TAGCTAGAGGTCGACCAATTCTCATGTTTGACAGCTTATCATCGCAGATCCGGGCAACGTTGTTGCCATT
GCTGCAGGCGCAGAACTGGTAGGTATGGAAGATCTATACATTGAATCAATATTGGCAATTAGCCATATTA
GTCATTGGTTATATAGCATAAATCAATATTGGCTATTGGCCATTGCATACGTTGTATCTATATCATAATA
TGTACATTTATATTGGCTCATGTCCAATATGACCGCCATGTTGACATTGATTATTGACTAGTTATTAATA
GTAATCAATTACGGGGTCATTAGTTCATAGCCCATATATGGAGTTCCGCGTTACATAACTTACGGTAAAT
GGCCCGCCTGGCTGACCGCCCAACGACCCCCGCCCATTGACGTCAATAATGACGTATGTTCCCATAGTAA
CGCCAATAGGGACTTTCCATTGACGTCAATGGGTGGAGTATTTACGGTAAACTGCCCACTTGGCAGTACA
TCAAGTGTATCATATGCCAAGTCCGCCCCCTATTGACGTCAATGACGGTAAATGGCCCGCCTGGCATTAT
GCCCAGTACATGACCTTACGGGACTTTCCTACTTGGCAGTACATCTACGTATTAGTCATCGCTATTACCA
TG
